>Addgene plasmid #148492 | pT7-MS2-HA-C1-HsYTHDC2_1069-1430_AD | depositor full sequence | sequence record 290940 | Full Sequence
TAGTTATTAATAGTAATCAATTACGGGGTCATTAGTTCATAGCCCATATATGGAGTTCCGCGTTACATAA
CTTACGGTAAATGGCCCGCCTGGCTGACCGCCCAACGACCCCCGCCCATTGACGTCAATAATGACGTATG
TTCCCATAGTAACGCCAATAGGGACTTTCCATTGACGTCAATGGGTGGAGTATTTACGGTAAACTGCCCA
CTTGGCAGTACATCAAGTGTATCATATGCCAAGTACGCCCCCTATTGACGTCAATGACGGTAAATGGCCC
GCCTGGCATTATGCCCAGTACATGACCTTATGGGACTTTCCTACTTGGCAGTACATCTACGTATTAGTCA
TCGCTATTACCATGGTGATGCGGTTTTGGCAGTACATCAATGGGCGTGGATAGCGGTTTGACTCACGGGG
ATTTCCAAGTCTCCACCCCATTGACGTCAATGGGAGTTTGTTTTGGCACCAAAATCAACGGGACTTTCCA
AAATGTCGTAACAACTCCGCCCCATTGACGCAAATGGGCGGTAGGCGTGTACGGTGGGAGGTCTATATAA
GCAGAGCTCTCTGGCTAACTAGAGAACCCACTGCTTACTGGCTTATCGAAATTAATACGACTCACTATAG
GGAGACCCAAGCTCTAGCGCTACCGGTCGCCACCATGGCTTCTAACTTTACTCAGTTCGTTCTCGTCGAC
AATGGCGGAACTGGCGACGTGACTGTCGCCCCAAGCAACTTCGCTAACGGGGTCGCTGAATGGATCAGCT
CTAACTCGCGATCACAGGCTTACAAAGTAACCTGTAGCGTTCGTCAGAGCTCTGCGCAGAATCGCAAATA
CACCATCAAAGTCGAGGTGCCTAAAGTGGCAACCCAGACTGTTGGTGGTGAAGAGCTTCCTGTAGCCGGA
TGGAGATCTTACTTAAATATGGAACTAACCATTCCAATTTTCGCCACGAATTCCGACTGCGAGCTTATTG
TTAAGGCAATGCAAGGTCTCCTAAAAGATGGAAACCCGATTCCCTCGGCCATCGCGGCCAACTCCGGCAT
CTACGGAGGTGGAGGTGGATCTGGTGGATCTCCTCCACATATGGCTTACCCATACGATGTTCCAGATTAC
GCTCCTCCATCTCGAGCATTGGCAAGTAATGCTCTTCAGGAACCTTCATCCTTTAGAGTGGATGGCATTC
CCAATGACAGTAGTGATAGTGAAATGGAGGACAAAACTACAGCTAATTTGGCAGCCTTGAAACTTGATGA
GTGGCTCCATTTCACACTGGAGCCAGAGGCAGCTAGTTTATTGCTGCAGCTCAGACAGAAGTGGCATAGC
TTATTTTTACGCCGAATGAGAGCTCCATCTAAACCTTGGTCTCAAGTTGATGAAGCTACCATAAGAGCAA
TTATAGCTGTTTTAAGCACTGAAGAACAGTCTGCAGGTTTACAACAACCATCTGGGATTGGCCAAAGGCC
AAGGCCTATGTCTTCAGAAGAGCTTCCTTTGGCCTCATCTTGGAGGTCAAATAATAGTAGGAAAAGTTCA
GCAGATACTGAATTTTCTGATGAGTGTACTACTGCAGAAAGAGTACTGATGAAATCTCCATCTCCAGCAT
TACACCCACCTCAGAAGTACAAAGATAGAGGAATTTTACATCCTAAACGAGGTACTGAGGACCGATCAGA
TCAGTCTTCTCTGAAATCTACAGACAGCAGTAGTTACCCAAGTCCTTGTGCTAGTCCTTCTCCTCCATCC
TCAGGAAAGGGCTCAAAATCTCCTTCGCCAAGACCAAACATGCCTGTTCGATACTTCATAATGAAGAGTA
GCAATTTGAGAAACCTTGAAATTTCTCAACAGAAGGGTATCTGGTCTACAACTCCTAGTAATGAACGGAA
GCTAAATCGAGCCTTTTGGGAAAGCAGCATAGTTTACTTGGTATTTTCTGTTCAAGGATCTGGACATTTC
CAGGGATTTTCTAGGATGTCTTCTGAGATTGGAAGGGAAAAGAGTCAGGACTGGGGCTCTGCTGGACTAG
GAGGAGTATTTAAGGTGGAGTGGATACGAAAAGAAAGCCTTCCCTTTCAATTTGCACACCATTTACTCAA
TCCATGGAATGACAACAAGAAAGTGCAGATAAGCAGGGATGGGCAGGAACTAGAACCTCAGGTTGGTGAA
CAGTTGCTCCAGTTATGGGAACGTCTTCCCTTGGGAGAAAAAAACACAACTGATTGAGGATCCACCGGAT
CTAGATAACTGATCATAATCAGCCATACCACATTTGTAGAGGTTTTACTTGCTTTAAAAAACCTCCCACA
CCTCCCCCTGAACCTGAAACATAAAATGAATGCAATTGTTGTTGTTAACTTGTTTATTGCAGCTTATAAT
GGTTACAAATAAAGCAATAGCATCACAAATTTCACAAATAAAGCATTTTTTTCACTGCATTCTAGTTGTG
GTTTGTCCAAACTCATCAATGTATCTTAACGCGTAAATTGTAAGCGTTAATATTTTGTTAAAATTCGCGT
TAAATTTTTGTTAAATCAGCTCATTTTTTAACCAATAGGCCGAAATCGGCAAAATCCCTTATAAATCAAA
AGAATAGACCGAGATAGGGT
[37 nt withheld, positions 2611-2647]
AAAGAACGTGGACTCCAACGTCAAAGG
[49 nt withheld, positions 2675-2723]
T
[91 nt withheld, positions 2725-2815]
G
[124 nt withheld, positions 2817-2940]
CAGGTGGCACTTTTCGGGGAAATGTGCGCGGAACCCCTATTTGTTTATTTTTCTAAATACATTCAAATAT
GTATCCGCTCATGAGACAATAACCCTGATAAATGCTTCAATAATATTGAAAAAGGAAGAGTCCTGAGGCG
GAAAGAACCAGCTGTGGAATGTGTGTCAGTTAGGGTGTGGAAAGTCCCCAGGCTCCCCAGCAGGCAGAAG
TATGCAAAGCATGCATCTCAATTAGTCAGCAACCAGGTGTGGAAAGTCCCCAGGCTCCCCAGCAGGCAGA
AGTATGCAAAGCATGCATCTCAATTAGTCAGCAACCATAGTCCCGCCCCTAACTCCGCCCATCCCGCCCC
TAACTCCGCCCAGTTCCGCCCATTCTCCGCCCCATGGCTGACTAATTTTTTTTATTTATGCAGAGGCCGA
GGCCGCCTCGGCCTCTGAGCTATTCCAGAAGTAGTGAGGAGGCTTTTTTGGAGGCCTAGGCTTTTGCAAA
GATCGATCAAGAGACAGGATGAGGATCGTTTCGCATGATTGAACAAGATGGATTGCACGCAGGTTCTCCG
GCCGCTTGGGTGGAGAGGCTATTCGGCTATGACTGGGCACAACAGACAATCGGCTGCTCTGATGCCGCCG
TGTTCCGGCTGTCAGCGCAGGGGCGCCCGGTTCTTTTTGTCAAGACCGACCTGTCCGGTGCCCTGAATGA
ACTGCAAGACGAGGCAGCGCGGCTATCGTGGCTGGCCACGACGGGCGTTCCTTGCGCAGCTGTGCTCGAC
GTTGTCACTGAAGCGGGAAGGGACTGGCTGCTATTGGGCGAAGTGCCGGGGCAGGATCTCCTGTCATCTC
ACCTTGCTCCTGCCGAGAAAGTATCCATCATGGCTGATGCAATGCGGCGGCTGCATACGCTTGATCCGGC
TACCTGCCCATTCGACCACCAAGCGAAACATCGCATCGAGCGAGCACGTACTCGGATGGAAGCCGGTCTT
GTCGATCAGGATGATCTGGACGAAGAGCATCAGGGGCTCGCGCCAGCCGAACTGTTCGCCAGGCTCAAGG
CGAGCATGCCCGACGGCGAGGATCTCGTCGTGACCCATGGCGATGCCTGCTTGCCGAATATCATGGTGGA
AAATGGCCGCTTTTCTGGATTCATCGACTGTGGCCGGCTGGGTGTGGCGGACCGCTATCAGGACATAGCG
TTGGCTACCCGTGATATTGCTGAAGAGCTTGGCGGCGAATGGGCTGACCGCTTCCTCGTGCTTTACGGTA
TCGCCGCTCCCGATTCGCAGCGCATCGCCTTCTATCGCCTTCTTGACGAGTTCTTCTGAGCGGGACTCTG
GGGTTCGAAATGACCGACCAAGCGACGCCCAACCTGCCATCACGAGATTTCGATTCCACCGCCGCCTTCT
ATGAAAGGTTGGGCTTCGGAATCGTTTTCCGGGACGCCGGCTGGATGATCCTCCAGCGCGGGGATCTCAT
GCTGGAGTTCTTCGCCCACCCTAGGGGGAGGCTAACTGAAACACGGAAGGAGACAATACCGGAAGGAACC
CGCGCTATGACGGCAATAAAAAGACAGAATAAAACGCACGGTGTTGGGTCGTTTGTTCATAAACGCGGGG
TTCGGTCCCAGGGCTGGCACTCTGTCGATACCCCACCGAGACCCCATTGGGGCCAATACGCCCGCGTTTC
TTCCTTTTCCCCACCCCACCCCCCAAGTTCGGGTGAAGGCCCAGGGCTCGCAGCCAACGTCGGGGCGGCA
GGCCCTGCCATAGCCTCAGGTTACTCATATATACTTTAGATTGATTTAAAACTTCATTTTTAATTTAAAA
GGATCTAGGTGAAGATCCTTTTTGATAATCTCATGACCAAAATCCCTTAACGTGAGTTTTCGTTCCACTG
AGCGTCAGACCCCGTAGAAAAGATCAAAGGATCTTCTTGAGATCCTTTTTTTCTGCGCGTAATCTGCTGC
TTGCAAACAAAAAAACCACCGCTACCAGCGGTGGTTTGTTTGCCGGATCAAGAGCTACCAACTCTTTTTC
CGAAGGTAACTGGCTTCAGCAGAGCGCAGATACCAAATACTGTCCTTCTAGTGTAGCCGTAGTTAGGCCA
CCACTTCAAGAACTCTGTAGCACCGCCTACATACCTCGCTCTGCTAATCCTGTTACCAGTGGCTGCTGCC
AGTGGCGATAAGTCGTGTCTTACCGGGTTGGACTCAAGACGATAGTTACCGGATAAGGCGCAGCGGTCGG
GCTGAACGGGGGGTTCGTGCACACAGCCCAGCTTGGAGCGAACGACCTACACCGAACTGAGATACCTACA
GCGTGAGCTATGAGAAAGCGCCACGCTTCCCGAAGGGAGAAAGGCGGACAGGTATCCGGTAAGCGGCAGG
GTCGGAACAGGAGAGCGCACGAGGGAGCTTCCAGGGGGAAACGCCTGGTATCTTTATAGTCCTGTCGGGT
TTCGCCACCTCTGACTTGAGCGTCGATTTTTGTGATGCTCGTCAGGGGGGCGGAGCCTATGGAAAAACGC
CAGCAACGCGGCCTTTTTACGGTTCCTGGCCTTTTGCTGGCCTTTTGCTCACATGTTCTTTCCTGCGTTA
TCCCCTGATTCTGTGGATAACCGTATTACCGCCATGCAT
Features (pLannotate 1.2.2; 17 found; start..end, strand, type, name):
     61..364     +  enhancer       CMV enhancer: human cytomegalovirus immediate early enhancer
    365..568     +  promoter       CMV promoter: human cytomegalovirus (CMV) immediate early promoter
    564..597     +  LTR            5' LTR (truncated) (fragment): truncated 5' long terminal repeat (LTR) from HIV-1
    613..631     +  promoter       T7 promoter: promoter for bacteriophage T7 RNA polymerase
    668..1054    +  CDS            MS2: bacteriophage MS2 coat protein binds to a specific stem-loop structure in the viral RNA (Peabody, 1993)
   1097..1123    +  CDS            3xHA (fragment): three tandem HA epitope tags
   1127..2224    +  CDS            YTHDC2 (fragment): YTDC2_HUMAN - Experimental evidence at protein level: Swiss-Prot protein existence level 1. 3'-5' RNA helicase that plays a key role in the male and female germline by promoting transition from mitotic to meiotic divisions in stem cells (PubMed:26318451, PubMed:29033321, PubMed:29970596). Specifically recognizes and binds N6-methyladenosine (m6A)-containing RNAs, a modification present at internal sites of mRNAs and some non-coding RNAs that plays a role in the efficiency of RNA processing and stability (PubMed:26318451, PubMed:29033321). Essential for ensuring a successful progression of the
   2250..2334    +  CDS            large T antigen (fragment): large T antigen from SV40 (simian virus 40)
   2357..2478    +  polyA_signal   SV40 poly(A) signal: SV40 polyadenylation signal
   2512..2940    -  rep_origin     f1 ori (sequence partly withheld): f1 bacteriophage origin of replication; arrow indicates direction of (+) strand synthesis
   2967..3071    +  promoter       AmpR promoter: bla
   3073..3430    +  promoter       SV40 promoter: SV40 enhancer and early promoter
   3465..4259    +  CDS            NeoR/KanR: aminoglycoside phosphotransferase from Tn5; aph(3')-II (or nptII); confers resistance to neomycin, kanamycin, and G418 (Geneticin®)
   4280..4432    +  CDS            ble (fragment): BLE_KLEPN - Experimental evidence at protein level: Swiss-Prot protein existence level 1. Binding protein with a strong affinity to the bleomycin family of antibiotics. Binds to CL990; an antimitotic-antibiotic compound. From Klebsiella pneumoniae.
   4491..4538    +  polyA_signal   HSV TK poly(A) signal: herpes simplex virus thymidine kinase polyadenylation signal (Cole and Stacy, 1985)
   4629..4645    -  polyA_signal   bGH poly(A) signal (fragment): bovine growth hormone polyadenylation signal
   4867..5455    +  rep_origin     ori: high-copy-number ColE1/pMB1/pBR322/pUC origin of replication
