[The description below was written by a language model from this plasmid's Addgene catalogue record and pLannotate feature annotations shown in this document.]
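Description:
pT7-MS2-HA-C1-HsYTHDC2_1069-1430_AD is a 5,569 nt mammalian expression plasmid encoding a C-terminal fragment (residues 1069–1430) of human YTHDC2, a 3'-5' RNA helicase that binds N6-methyladenosine-containing RNAs. The catalogue lists the backbone as unknown. It is propagated in E. coli from a high-copy ColE1/pUC-type origin and selected with kanamycin. An f1 origin is also present. The NeoR/KanR gene (Tn5 aminoglycoside phosphotransferase) sits behind tandem bacterial (AmpR) and SV40 early promoters and ends with an HSV TK polyadenylation signal. This arrangement lets a single marker confer kanamycin resistance in bacteria and, in principle, G418 resistance in mammalian cells.

The expression cassette is driven by the CMV immediate early enhancer and promoter. A T7 promoter lies just downstream, which could also allow transcription by T7 RNA polymerase. The open reading frame fuses the bacteriophage MS2 coat protein, an HA epitope (annotated as a fragment of a 3xHA tag) and the YTHDC2 fragment, and is followed by an SV40 poly(A) signal. The insert carries one non-silent change, L1409Q, which the depositor notes is an annotated natural variant relative to the NCBI reference. Several short annotated fragments (HIV-1 LTR, SV40 large T antigen, ble, bGH poly(A)) are probably partial sequence matches or backbone remnants rather than functional parts.

Because the MS2 coat protein binds a specific RNA stem-loop, this design is characteristic of tethering assays, in which the fusion protein is recruited to a reporter mRNA bearing MS2 binding sites, with the HA tag allowing detection. The record itself states only mammalian expression as the purpose. The depositor cautions that the supplied sequence may be theoretical or based on Sanger sequencing.
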