Addgene plasmid #148492: pT7-MS2-HA-C1-HsYTHDC2_1069-1430_AD
Purpose: Mammalian Expression of HsYTHDC2_1069-1430
Depositing lab: Elisa Izaurralde. Depositing organization: Max Planck Institute for Developmental Biology.
Backbone
  Vector backbone: Unknown
  Vector type: Mammalian Expression
Growth in bacteria
  Bacterial resistance: Kanamycin, 50 μg/mL
  Growth temperature: 37°C
  Growth strain: DH5alpha
  Copy number: High Copy
Gene/Insert
  Gene/Insert name: HsYTHDC2_1069-1430
  Species: H. sapiens (human)
  Mutation: one non silent mutation L1409Q annotated as natural variant compared to the NCBI: NM_022828.3
  Entrez Gene: YTHDC2 (a.k.a. CAHL, hYTHDC2)
  Cloning method: Unknown
Terms and licenses: Academic/Nonprofit Terms; Industry Terms: Not Available to Industry
Depositor comments: Plasmids from this collection were made available to the research community and donated after the lab closed. Please note that the sequence provided by the depositing laboratory may be theoretical/predicted or based on Sanger sequencing results. There may be discrepancies between sequencing results obtained by Addgene and the depositor sequence. If an Addgene verified sequence is not available, please contact before placing your order to request that our lab fully sequence the plasmid.
How to cite: pT7-MS2-HA-C1-HsYTHDC2_1069-1430_AD was a gift from Elisa Izaurralde (Addgene plasmid # 148492 ; http://n2t.net/addgene:148492 ; RRID:Addgene_148492)
